Addgene plasmid #209018: C-5545 ∆cosδε
Purpose: Deficient in the P2 bacteriophage packaging cos site and encoding rhamnose-inducible P4 delta (δ) and epsilon (ε) genes
Depositing lab: Alfonso Jaramillo. Depositing organization: Institute for Integrative Systems Biology (I²SysBio). Publication: Engineering Bacteria to Produce Pure Phage-like Particles for Gene Delivery. Tridgett M, Ababi M, Osgerby A, Ramirez Garcia R, Jaramillo A. ACS Synth Biol. 2021 Jan 15;10(1):107-114. doi: 10.1021/acssynbio.0c00467. Epub 2020 Dec 14. PubMed 33317264.
Backbone
  Vector backbone: n/a
Growth in bacteria
  Bacterial resistance: Hygromycin, 50 μg/mL
  Growth temperature: 37°C
  Growth strain: C-5545 ∆cosδε
  Copy number: Unknown
Gene/Insert
  Gene/Insert name: Deficient in the P2 bacteriophage packaging cos site; rhamnose-inducible P4 delta (δ) and epsilon (ε) genes
  Species: Escherichia coli
Terms and licenses: Academic/Nonprofit Terms; Industry Terms: Not Available to Industry
Depositor comments: P2 bacteriophage lysogen derived from E. coli EMG C-5545 strain. We designed a pair of primers to check the presence of P2 lysogen in this strain: P2 gpH C-ter gpG Fw: 5’ GCAGAGCACGAACAGTCACG 3’ P2 gpH C-ter gpG Rv: 5’ TTATTGCGGCATTTCCGGCC 3’ These primers amplify the C-terminal region of the P2 gpH gene (tail fiber) and the complete gpG gene (tail fiber chaperone) (PCR fragment size: 2070 bp).
How to cite: C-5545 ∆cosδε was a gift from Alfonso Jaramillo (Addgene plasmid # 209018)
