[The description below was written by a language model from this plasmid's Addgene catalogue record.]
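Description:
C-5545 ∆cosδε is not a plasmid in the usual sense but an engineered Escherichia coli strain distributed through a plasmid repository. The record lists no vector backbone, gives the strain itself as the growth host, and reports the copy number as unknown. It is a P2 bacteriophage lysogen derived from the E. coli C-5545 strain and is selected with hygromycin. The record does not state where the hygromycin resistance marker is located or how the modifications were introduced. No feature table or sequence annotation is provided, so the exact arrangement of the engineered loci cannot be described.

Two modifications define the strain. First, the resident P2 prophage lacks its cos site, the packaging signal recognised by the phage terminase for loading DNA into capsids, so the prophage can supply structural and packaging proteins but cannot package its own genome. Second, the strain carries the δ (delta) and ε (epsilon) genes of satellite phage P4 under rhamnose-inducible control. In P4 biology, ε derepresses the P2 prophage and δ transactivates P2 late genes, so adding rhamnose should switch on production of P2 capsid, tail and lysis functions without any infecting phage.

Together these features make a helper or producer strain: a separately supplied cos-bearing DNA can be packaged into P2-type particles while the helper genome is excluded. This fits the associated publication's aim of producing pure phage-like particles for gene delivery to bacteria. The depositor notes that the lysogen can be confirmed by PCR across the C-terminal part of the P2 tail fibre gene gpH and the whole tail fibre chaperone gene gpG.
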