>Addgene plasmid #209018 | C-5545 ∆cosδε | depositor partial sequence | sequence record 407638 | sequence of the P2 lysogen integrated into the bacterial chromosome
GGAGATTTAGGGTGTCACCAGTAGGGGCTTTCAACGGTACAATGCGGGTTTGAGCGGCATAAATTACCAC
TGAAAGCCCTTAAACGTTACTCTACTGTGGACACTGTGTGGACACTCTCGGCCTCAGTACCACCTCTTAG
CGGATTAAGAGAAATGGCGTCCTGAAGGTACTCTGGCGCAAAATGAGCGTAAACCATAGTTTGCTCAATC
CGCGTGTGACCTAGTATCCGTTGTAGCGTGATAATACTTCCTCCATTAATCATGAAATGAGTGGCAAAGC
TGTGCCTTAGTGCATGTGTGGCTTGCCCCATTGGCAAATCCGGTTTTATTGCTTTCATTGTTCGTCTGAA
GCGAGGGTAATCAGCATCAGGGAATAAAAAACCTCGTTTGTTATCCGCGATCATTTTGGCAACAGCCTCT
GAGATCGGGACGGTGCGTGGTTTGTTTGTTTTCGTTTTAACAAACGTGACGCGGTTATGGATGATATTTT
CTGCTTTCAAACGAGCTGCTTCTCCCCAACGTGCTCCTGTACTCAGGCAAAGAATCGCAATCTTTTTATT
GTCGCCGTCAAGTGCTGCAAGCAGTAAGGCAATTTCTTCCTGTGTTAGATAGCCTGTTTCTGGTTTTTCC
TCCTTAAGCCTTTTTGTCCCTCTGATAGGGTGCTCACCAAAGAATAACTCCGCTTCAATCAGGGCTGTAA
ACATGCCGCTAATACATGTTAAATCACGATTGATACTCGAAGGTTTAATACCCTGACTTCTTCGGGTGGC
GCAGTACTGGCTGATAAGCGATTTCGTAATTTGAAATGCGCATGGGTCATTCGTTATTTTTGTGAAGATT
TCAATTTTTCCAAGATTAGATTTCCCATGCTCTTCGTGTTTACCCTTTAAATCCCACCAGATCTGTGTCA
GCTCCGACAGACGTCGCTTGTCTGTTGGTTTTGATAGCCATTCTTTATTGTGGTGGTTGTACAACGTGTA
TTTCTCGAAAGCGACAGCTTCGCTTTTCTTATCAAACTTCCTACGGATGCGTTTTCCATTACGTCCAGTA
GGGCGGATGTCCACTTCATATCGACCATCATCGAGTTTTTTGATTGCCATCAGAAAACCCTCCGAGTGGT
GTGTTTTTTTGCGACTACTAATCGCTTTTTTCGTGGTGGCTGAAATTTAGCCACCAATAGTAGGCACTTG
TGATGAATATATTCACGATGAATTGTTAACCAGTCTTTTGACCGGAGTGGGGCGACGTTGTTTCGTTTTG
CCCAAAGTGTGCGAGAGCGGGCGCAATTTGCCCGGACTCAGGAGCGATCTGATTGGTCATGAACCATAAA
GTGTATTTGGTGAATTGTGGGGTCTGCAGGATGTTCATCATGACATCTGTTGGAGGTGTTGAACGACCAC
TTTCATAGTAACTCAGCGTGCCATACGGAACCCCTGTTAAATCAGCAAGTTGTTGTCTGCTCAAATACTC
TGATTTTCGCATTAAGACTATCTTCTCGCTTATCGTGTTTGACATGGTGTTTAGATCTCAATAGTATTTA
GTTTAGATGTAGATTGTTTAGTGCTTGGATGTGGGCACTAAAAGGCATTATAAGACATTAAACGCAATTC
ATGAGGGCTAGAGGACGACATGAGCAAGCAAGTAACACTCATGACTGATGCGATTCCTTATCAGGAGTTC
GCAAAACTAATAGGAAAATCGACAGGAGCGGTTCGTCGGATGATCGATAAAGGAAAGCTGCCTGTAATTG
ATATGACCGATCCACAATCAGCTTCAGGTCGTGCAGGTGAATATTGGGTATACCTTCCGGCATGGAATAA
CGGACTAAAACTGGCTTATGAAAGCCGCCCTAAAGAGATTCGTGACGGCTGGTTGATGTGGTTAGGTCTC
GGTGAACCACGTTAAGGAGAACCGTATGAATGAGCCTCGTTGTATTGCTCAGTTACTGCGTAACGAAAGC
CCCAGGGCGATTGACTTCACCATCACCCACGGTAAGGGGCGTAAGGGAATCATTATCCGCACCAAAAAAC
AGAGTCCGTTAAAAAAGGCTCTGACCTTTCTGAAAAGCCGGAGGGTATGGAAATGACAGTGATGACGCTC
AATCTCGTTGAAAAACAGCCAGCAGCTATGCGCCGGATAATTGGTAAGCATCTTGCCGTTCCTCGCTGGC
AGGATACATGTGATTATTATAATCAGATGATGGAGCGCGAACGGTTAACGGTTTGCTTCCATGCTCAGTT
AAAACAGCGTCACGCAACGATGTGTTTTGAAGAAATGAACGACGTCGAACGTGAACGACTGGTATGTGCA
ATTGATGAATTGCGTGGTGCATTCTCAAAACGCCGTCAGGTTGGCGCAAGTGAGTATGCATATATTAGTT
TTTTAACAGTCAGTCAGCGTCGTACTTTATTTATGCATGCCGGATTGACTGAAAAAGAATTCAACCAGCC
ATACTGGCGAATTAATGAAGAGTCATGTTACTGGCGTGATGCTTTATTCCGTGCATTACGTGAATTATTC
AGTCTGTTTGAGTATGCACCGACAATTCTGACGTCGGTAAAACCGGAGCAATATCTGCATTAAGTAATTA
ACCAGAGTTTTTAACGCACTTAATTGTGCGGGGCTTCTTTTTGCCTGGAGAAAGTTATGCATACAGTTTC
TGAAAATCAGTGCGGTATATACGCATTACTGCTGCAACAGGCCAGAACCGAAGCACAGGCCGACGCTGCG
ACGCGCTTTTCTTCTCATCTTGATGCCATGATTCGCCACATCACAAAGGCGGAGTTATCCCGCGTGGAGA
TAGTCGAGCTGCTCAGTCAGGAGTCGGAAAAATTTCACAATATCGGATTGTCTCGCGGGGAGGTGCTTTG
ATGTTCTGTTCTCGTGCAGTTGTATTACTGAATAACGCCTTAAAAATCGCCGTTATGAAAAATGGCGATT
TGTCTCTTATTCAACTTGGTCTTGATAAAGAAAAACGCGAAATAACTGAATCTGTTATCGCGATTTATCA
GAGTGAATTAAACCTCCTGTCTGATGTGGTCAATTTACTTGTTAAACGCGCTGTATTTCACAAGCAAATT
TCCTCCGTGGATGAACTGACGAAATTAACGACAGAAATCGCCAGCTATTGCGCTGATGAATTTAAAAAAC
TGAACGACAAAAGGAACTGGTAATGCCGGACAACGTAGATTTTATTCAGGAACAACAGGCTGAATTACTG
GAGCGCCAGATTAACGCGGCAAGGGTAAAACATTGCGGTGCTTCTGCGCTGGTTTGCGAAGAGTGTGACG
CGCCAATACCTGCTGCCCGTCGTGCGGCTTACCCGTCAGCCACGCGTTGTGTTTCCTGTCAGTCAGTCTT
TGAAGCAAAAAACAAACATTACCGGAGAACGGCATGAGTATTCGTATTGAAATTGGCGAACGTTATGTCG
TTACCAGTGACAGCTTTCAGTTTATTCTCCACGAGAAAAAGAGAGCGGAAAGCGGTAAAAACGCCGGTCA
GGAATGGCTGGCGGTGGTTGGTTATTACCCGAAATTAAGCCAGCTCGTTTCAGGCCTGATGCATCACGAT
ATTCTGACCGGAAGCGCAAAGTCTTTTGCTGATTTAAACGTGCAGGTTGAGCAACTCAGCAAGCGTTGTT
CAGAGGCTTTTGGCTCATATGGCCGTTAAAGCCTCCGGGCGTTTTGTCCCTCCGTCAGCATTTGCCGCAG
GCACCGGTAAGATGTTTACCGGTGCTTATGCATGGAACGCGCCACGCGAGGCCGTCGGGCGCGAAAGACC
CCTTACACGTGACGAGATGCGTCAGATGCAAGGTGTTTTATCCACGATTAACCGCCTGCCTTACTTTTTG
CGCTCGCTGTTTACTTCACGCTATGACTACATCCGGCGCAATAAAAGCCCGGTGCACGGGTTTTATTTCC
TCACATCCACTTTTCAGCGTCGTTTATGGCCGCGCATTGAGCGTGTGAATCAGCGCCATGAAATGAACAC
CGACGCGTCGTTGCTGTTTCTGGCAGAGCGTGACCACTATGCGCGCCTGCCGGGAATGAATGACAAGGAG
CTGAAAAAGTTTGCCGCCCGTATCTCATCGCAGCTTTTCATGATGTATGAGGAACTCAGCGATGCCTGGG
TGGATGCACATGGCGAAAAAGAATCGCTGTTTACGGATGAGGCGCAGGCTCACCTCTATGGTCATGTTGC
TGGCGCTGCACGTGCTTTCAATATTTCCCCGCTTTACTGGAAAAAATACCGTAAAGGACAGATGACCACG
AGGCAGGCATATTCTGCCATTGCCCGTCTGTTTAACGATGAGTGGTGGACTCATCAGCTCAAAGGCCAGC
GTATGCGCTGGCATGAGGCGTTACTGATTGCTGTCGGGGAGGTGAATAAAGACCGTTCTCCTTATGCCAG
TAAACATGCCATTCGTGATGTGCGTGCACGCCGCCAGGCAAATCTGGAATTTCTTAAATCGTGTGACCTT
GAAAACAGGGAAACCGGCGAGCGCATCGACCTTATCAGTAAGGTGATGGGCAGTATTTCTAATCCTGAAA
TTCGCCGGATGGAGCTGATGAACACCATTGCCGGTATTGAGCGTTACGCCGCCGCAGAGGGTGATGTGGG
GATGTTTATCACGCTTACCGCGCCTTCAAAGTATCACCCGACACGTCAGGTCGGAAAAGGCGAAAGTAAA
ACCGTCCAGCTAAATCACGGCTGGAACGATGAGGCATTTAATCCAAAGGATGCGCAGCGTTATCTCTGCC
ATATCTGGAGCCTGATGCGCACGGCATTCAAAGATAATGATTTACAGGTCTACGGTTTGCGTGTCGTCGA
GCCACACCACGACGGAACGCCGCACTGGCATATGATGCTTTTTTGTAATCCACGCCAGCGTAACCAGATT
ATCGAAATCATGCGTCGCTATGCGCTCAAAGAGGATGGCGACGAAAGAGGAGCCGCGCGAAACCGTTTTC
AGGCAAAACACCTTAACCAGGGCGGTGCTGCGGGGTATATCGCGAAATACATCTCAAAAAACATCGATGG
CTATGCACTGGATGGTCAGCTCGATAACGATACCGGCAGACCGCTGAAAGACACTGCTGCGGCTGTTACC
GCATGGGCGTCAACGTGGCGCATCCCACAATTTAAAACGGTTGGTCTGCCGACAATGGGGGCTTACCGTG
AACTACGCAAATTGCCTCGCGGCGTCAGCATTGCTGATGAGTTTGACGAGCGCGTCGAGGCTGCACGCGC
CGCCGCAGACAGTGGTGATTTTGCGTTGTATATCAGCGCGCAGGGTGGGGCAAATGTCCCGCGCGATTGT
CAGACTGTCAGGGTCGCCCGTAGTCCGTCGGATGAAGTTAACGAGTACGAGGAAGAAGTCGAGAGAGTGG
TCGGCATTTACGCGCCGCATCTCGGCGCGCGTCATATTCATATCACCAGAACGACGGACTGGCGCATTGT
GCCGAAAGTTCCGGTCGTTGAGCCTCTGACTTTAAAAAGCGGCATCGCCGCGCCTCGGAGTCCTGTCAAT
AACTGTGGAAAGCTCACCGGTGGTGATACTTCGTTACCGGCTCCCACACCTTCTGAGCACGCCGCAGCAG
TGCTTAATCTGGTTGATGACGGTGTTATTGAATGGAATGAACCGGAGGTCGTGAGGGCGCTCAGGGGCGC
ATTAAAATACGACATGAGAACGCCAAACCGTCAGCAAAGAAACGGAAGCCCGTTAAAACCGCATGAAATT
GCACCATCTGCCAGACTGACCAGGTCTGAACGATTGCAGATCACCCGTATCCGCGTTGACCTTGCTCAGA
ACGGTATCAGGCCTCAGCGATGGGAACTTGAGGCGCTGGCGCGTGGAGCAACCGTAAATTATGACGGGAA
AAAATTCACGTATCCGGTCGCTGATGAGTGGCCGGGATTCTCAACAGTAATGGAGTGGACATGATGGCAA
AAATTCACGAGGTAAAGCTGCACGCAAAATATTTCGACCTTGTACTGGAAGGAAAGAAACGCGCAGAGTT
TCGGAAAAAAGATCGTAATTATGAGCGCGGGGACACGTTGATTTTGCATGAATGGGTGCAGGGTGTGTTT
ACGGGGCGAAAGGTTGAAGCCCGGATAACAGATGTTACTGACCTGTCAGACTGGCTGGAAGATTATGTCT
TGCTGCACAGAATACTAGGTGAGATACTGCCGCTGACTGTCAAGCTGGCAGTATCCTCCACATTTTTTAT
AAATCTAAGGCGAAGAACGGTGGCAATATATTTGCTTTAAATTGTAAATAAGCAAATTATTCTAAGCCAC
AAATGATATCAATTGAGTATCGATTTTCGTTCGAATATAACCATAACGCCAAGCGTCAAATGTAAGTCAT
CTATATGTGATTCGTATTCATATTGGTCAGCATCAGGAGATAGTAAATGCTCTGCTGCTGTAAAAACATC
AATTGTAACAGATATATCGTCTGGAATTTCTTCATTTAATTCGGATATGTATTTTTTATATTTGTTTTTT
AATTTCCTTATCATGTCTTCCTTATGGTGGATTGTAGTGCAGTAATTTTTTTTAGTTGAATCATTGTATG
AATGGAATGAACAGTTTAATGCTAGGCCAAGACTTGAATTTCCTGTAGGGCCTGTGTGTTTAAAGTATTC
AAGGGTGCATGAGATTGCATTAAGGGAAACTGTGATATGGCTTGGCTTTTGACTGGAAATACTGATGGCT
CATTAGTTTTATCTCGGTACCAAAGACGAACAATAAGACGCTGAAAAGCGTCTTTTTTCGTTTTGGTCCG
GCCACAATTCAGCAAATTGTGAACATCATCACGTTCATCTTTCCCTGGTTGCCAATGGCCCATTTTCCTG
TCAGTAACGAGAAGGTCGCGAATTAAGGCGCTTTTTAGACTGGTCGTGACTAGAGAAAGAGGAGAAATAC
TAGATGATTTACTGTCCGTCGTGTGGACATGTTGCTCACACCCGTCGCGCACATTTCATGGACGATGGCA
CCAAGATAATGATTGCACAGTGCCGGAATATTTATTGCTCTGCGACATTTGAAGCGAGTGAAAGCTTTTT
CTCTGACAGTAAAGATTCAGGAATGGAATACATTTCAGGCAAACAGAGATACCGCGATTCACTGACGTCA
GCCTCCTGCGGTATGAAACGCCCGAAAAGAATGCTTGTTACCGGATATTGTTGTCGGAGATGTAAAGGCC
TTGCACTGTCAAGAACATCGCGGCGTCTGTCTCAGGAAGTCACCGAGCGTTTTTATGTGTGCACGGATCC
GGGCTGTGGTCTGGTGTTTAAAACGCTTCAGACCATCAACCGCTTCATTGTCCGCCCGGTCACGCCGGAC
GAACTGGCAGAACGCCTGCATGAAAAACAGGAACTGCCGCCAGTACGGTTAAAAACACAATCATATTCGC
TGCGTCTGGAATAATAACGTCACAAAGAGGGGAAAATCTACATGCGTAACAAAAAAGCACCGCAGACCGT
TTCCGCGCGTCACGACGCGCGCGAACACCTGTCCATCGAAGCGTATCACAAACTGAACCGTGCCAGCGCC
GTCAGCCGCTTCGTTGGCGGCGACCCGATCCACCGTGAACTGAGCGGTCTGCACCAGCTGTATATCCCGC
ACATCTTCTCCTACCTGAACGAAGACATCGACTTCGTGCTGAATGAGCTGAAAGCGAAAGGCCTGTGCCG
TGATTTCCTGGCGCAGCAGAAAGACCGCGGCGATCGCACCCACGTTTAATAACGCAAAAACCCCGCTTCA
GCGGGGTTTTTTCGCCCGAAGTTCCTATTCTCTAGAAAGTATAGGAACTTCTTGACAGCTAGCTCAGTCC
TAGGTACTGTGCTAGCAAGTGAGGAACTAAACCATGAAAAAGCCTGAACTCACCGCGACGTCTGTCGAGA
AGTTTCTGATCGAAAAGTTCGACAGCGTCTCCGACCTGATGCAGCTCTCGGAGGGCGAAGAATCTCGTGC
TTTCAGCTTCGATGTAGGAGGGCGTGGATATGTCCTGCGGGTAAATAGCTGCGCCGATGGTTTCTACAAA
GATCGTTATGTTTATCGACACTTTGCATCGGCCGCGCTCCCGATTCCGGAAGTGCTTGACATTGGGGAAT
TCAGCGAGAGCCTGACCTATTGCATCTCCCGCCGTGCACAGGGTGTCACGTTGCAAGACCTGCCTGAAAC
CGAACTGCCCGCTGTTCTGCAGCCGGTCGCGGAGGCCATGGATGCGATCGCTGCGGCCGATCTTAGCCAG
ACGAGCGGGTTCGGCCCATTCGGACCGCAAGGAATCGGTCAATACACTACATGGCGTGATTTCATATGCG
CGATTGCTGATCCCCATGTGTATCACTGGCAAACTGTGATGGACGACACCGTCAGTGCGTCCGTCGCGCA
GGCTCTCGATGAGCTGATGCTTTGGGCCGAGGACTGCCCCGAAGTCCGGCACCTCGTGCACGCGGATTTC
GGCTCCAACAATGTCCTGACGGACAATGGCCGCATAACAGCGGTCATTGACTGGAGCGAGGCGATGTTCG
GGGATTCCCAATACGAGGTCGCCAACATCTTCTTCTGGAGGCCGTGGTTGGCTTGTATGGAGCAGCAGAC
GCGCTACTTCGAGCGGAGGCATCCGGAGCTTGCAGGATCGCCGCGGCTCCGGACGTATATGCTCCGCATT
GGTCTTGACCAACTCTATCAGAGCTTGGTTGACGGCAATTTCGATGATGCAGCTTGGGCGCAGGGTCGAT
GCGACGCAATCGTCCGATCCGGAGCCGGGACTGTCGGGCGTACACAAATCGCCCGCAGAAGCGCGGCCGT
CTGGACCGATGGCTGTGTAGAAGTACTCGCCGATAGTGGAAACCGACGCCCCGGATGAGGGGATCAATTC
TCTAGAGCTCGCTGATCCAATTATTGAAGGCCGCTAACGCGGCCTTTTTTTGTTTCTGGTCTCCCCAGAA
GTTCCTATTCTCTAGAAAGTATAGGAACTTCTTAGTCTGCCCGTTGAGGCGTTGTGTGTCTGCGGGGTGT
TTTGTGCGGTGGTGAGCGTGTGAGGGGGGATGACGGGGTGTAAAAAAGCCGCCCGCAGGCGGCGATGTTC
AGTCGTTGTCAGTGTCCAGTGAGTAGTTTTTAAAGCGGATGACCTCCTGACCGAGCCAGCCGTTTATCTC
GCGGATCCTGTCCTGTAACGGGATAAGCTCATTGCGGACAAAGACCTTTGCCACTTTCTCAATATCACCC
AGCGACCCGACGTTCTCCGGCTTGCCACCCATCAACTGAAAGGGGATGCGGTGCGCGTCCAGCAGGTCAG
CGGCGCTGGCTTTTTTGATATTAAAAAAATCGTCCTTCGTCGCCACTTCACTGAGGGGGATAATTTTAAT
GCCGTCGGCTTTCCCCTGTGGGGCATAGAGAAACAGGTTTTTAAAGTTGTTGCGGCCTTTCGACTTGACC
ATGTTTTCGCGAAGCATTTCGATATCGTTGCGATCCTGCACGGCATCGGTGACATACATGATGTATCCGG
CATGTGCGCCATTTTCGTAATACTTGCGGCGGAACAACGTGGCCGACTCATTCAGCCAGGCAGAGTTAAG
GGCGCTGAGATATTCCGGCAGGCCGTACAGCTCCTGATTAATATCCGGCTCCAGCAGGTGAAACACGGAG
CCGGGCGCGAAGGCTGTCGGCTCGTTGAAGGACGGCACCCACCAGTAAACATCCTCTTCCACGCCACGGC
GGGTATATTTTGCCGGTGAGGTTTCCAGTCTGATGACCTTACCGGTGGTGCTGTAACGCTTTTCCAGAAA
CGCATTACCGAACACCAGAAAATCCAGCACAAAGCGGCTGAAATCCTGCTGGGAAAGCCATGGATGCGGG
ATAAATGTCGAGGCCAGAATATTGCGTTTGACGTAAATCGGCGAGCTGTGATGCACGGCAGCCCGCAGGC
TTTTTGCCAGACCGGTAAAGCTGACCGGTGGCTCATACCATCTGCCGTTACTGATGCACTCGACGTAATC
CAGAATGTCACGGCGGTCGAGTACCGGCACCGGCTCACCAAAGGTGAATGCCTCCATTTTCGGGCCGCTG
GCGGTCATTGTTTTTGCCGCAGGTTGCGGTGTTTTCCCTTTTTTCTTGCTCATCAGTAAAACTCCAGAAT
GGTGGATGTCAGCGGGGTGCTGATACCGGCGGTGAGTGGCTCATTTAACAGGGCGTGCATGGTCGCCCAG
GCGAGGTCGGCGTGGCTGGCTTCCTCGCTGCGGCTGGCCTCATAGGTGGCGCTGCGTCCGCTGCTGGTCA
TGGTCTTGCGGATAGCCATAAACGAGCTGGTGATGTCGGTGGCGCTGACGTCGTATTCCAGACAGCCACG
GCGGATAACGTCTTTTGCCTTGAGCACCATTGCGGTTTTCATTTCCGGCGTGTAGCGGATATCACGCGCG
GCGGGATAGAACGAGCGCACGAGCTGGAACACGCCGACACCGAGGCCGGTGGCATCAATACCGATGTATT
CGACGTTGTATTTTTCGGTGAGTTTGCGGATGGATTCCGCCTGGGTGGCAAAGTCCATGCCTTTCCACTG
GTGACGCTCAAGTATTCTGAATTTGCCACCGGCCACCACCGGCGGTGCCAGTACCACGCATCCGGCGCTG
TCGCCACGGTGTGACGGGTCGTAACCAATCCATACCGGGCGGGAGCCGAACGGATTGGCGGCAAACGGCG
CATAGTCTTCCCATTCTTCCAGCGTGTCGACCATGCAGCGTTGCAGCTCCTCGAACGGGAACACCGATGC
CTTGTCGTCAACAAATTCACACATGAACAGGTTTTTAAAATCGTCGGCGCTGTTTTCGCGTTTGAGCTGC
TCAATGTCGAACAGCGTGCAGCCGCCTTTCAGGGCGTCCTCAATGGTGACAATCTGTCGCCACTGGCCGT
CCGCACAGAGAAGCCCACCGGCAAGGGCGTTATGACTGACGTCGATTTCCACGCGTTCGGCGGCGCTGGC
GCGTCCCCGGTTAAACAGTTCACCCGACCAGAACGGGTAGGCGTCGTGCGCCAGCGTGGACGGGGTGGAG
AAATAGGTCGAGCGCAGGTGACTCTGTGAGGCCATACCTGATGCCACCTTACGCAGTACCTGAAAATTCG
GGATCCAGAAAATCTCATCGACGTACAGGTCGCCGTTATGACTCTGCGCGGTGTTGGAGTTGGTGCCGAG
AAAAATCAGTTTTGCGCCGTTATTGCCCAGGACAATCGGGTCACCGGTCAGGTCAACGTCAACCAGACGG
GCAAAGGCGATGATGTATTCGCGGAACACATACGCCTGTGTTTTACTGGCCGACAGAAAAATCTGGTTAT
GACCGGTTTTCAGGGCACGCAGCAGCGCCTCGCGGGAAAAATAAAACGTCGCGCCAATCTGGCGGGATTT
CAGGATATCGCGGATGCGGTGCTCAAGCCCGGCACGATACCAGTGCAGCTGATAGTCGAAAGACTGCTCA
AAGAAAATCTGCTCCAGCTTTTCGATGGCCTCGTCACTGAAAAAATTCTTTTTCGGTTTGCGCCGTCCGC
CTTTGTTACGGTTAGCGACGTTCGGATTAAGGTCTGCCTCGTTGCCGGTCTGGCTGTAGCGGTTGACCCG
TGCCAGTCGTTCAATCTGGCGTCCCAGCAGGTCAATTTCCTTGAAGTCACCGCCGGTTTTCTGTGGTTTG
ATGATGAGCTGGGTCAGCCGCGCTTCCAGACTCATTTCGACACGGCTGATGGGGGCAACGCTGTCCCAGC
CGTCGCGCTGTTTCCAGCTCTGCACTGTCGGGCGTTTCATCTGCAACATGGCGGCAATCTGCGGCACGGA
AAACCCCTGCCAGTACAGCAGCGCCGCCTGACGACGCGGGTCGTGTAAAAGAGTGGTGTCTGTGGTGATG
GTCATGAATACCTCGCCGTGATGAATACACGGCAAGGCTACTGAGTCGCGCCCCGCGATTCGCTAAGGTG
CTGTTGTGTCAGTGATAAGCCATCCGGGACTGATGGCGGAGGATGCGCATCGTCGGGAAACTGATGCCGA
CATGTGACTCCTCTAATCACTATTCAGGACTCCTGACAATGGCAAAAAAAGTCTCAAAATTCTTTCGTAT
CGGCGTTGAGGGTGACACCTGTGACGGGCGTGTCATCAGTGCGCAGGATATTCAGGAAATGGCCGAAACC
TTTGACCCGCGTGTCTATGGTTGCCGCATTAACCTGGAACATCTGCGCGGCATCCTGCCTGACGGTATTT
TTAAGCGTTATGGCGATGTGGCCGAACTGAAGGCCGAAAAGATTGACGATGATTCGGCGCTGAAAGGCAA
ATGGGCGCTGTTTGCGAAAATCACCCCGACCGATGACCTTATCGCGATGAACAAGGCCGCGCAGAAGGTC
TACACCTCAATGGAAATTCAGCCGAACTTTGCCAACACCGGCAAATGTTATCTGGTGGGTCTGGCCGTCA
CCGATGACCCGGCAAGCCTCGGCACGGAATACCTGGAATTCTGCCGCACGGCAAAACACAACCCCCTGAA
CCGCTTCAAATTAAGCCCTGAAAACCTGATTTCAGTGGCAACGCCTGTTGAGCTGGAATTTGAAGACCTG
CCTGAAACCGTGTTCACCGCCCTGACCGAAAAGGTGAAGTCCATTTTTGGCCGCAAACAGGCCAGCGATG
ATGCCCGTCTGAATGACGTGCATGAAGCGGTGACCGCTGTTGCTGAACATGTGCAGGAAAAACTGAGCGC
CACTGAGCAGCGCCTCGCTGAGATGGAAACCGCCTTTTCTGCACTTAAGCAGGAGGTGACTGACAGGGCG
GATGAAACCAGCCAGGCATTCACCCGCCTGAAAAACAGTCTCGACCACACCGAAAGTCTGACCCAGCAGC
GCCGCAGCAAAGCCACCGGCGGTGGCGGTGACGCCCTGATGACGAACTGCTGACCGGCGTCAGTCAGTCC
GGGAAAACCTTCACGATTAACCCTTAATTTCAGGAAAAACTATGCGCCAGGAAACCCGCTTTAAATTTAA
TGCCTACCTGTCCCGTGTTGCCGAACTGAACGGCATCGACGCCGGTGATGTGTCGAAAAAATTCACCGTT
GAACCGTCGGTCACCCAGACCCTGATGAACACCATGCAGGAGTCCTCTGACTTTCTGACCCGCATCAATA
TTGTGCCGGTCAGCGAAATGAAAGGGGAAAAAATTGGTATCGGTGTCACCGGCTCCATCGCCAGCACTAC
CGACACTGCCGGTGGTACCGAGCGTCAGCCGAAGGACTTCTCGAAGCTGGCGTCAAACAAGTACGAATGC
GACCAGATTAACTTCGATTTTTATATCCGCTACAAAACGCTGGACCTGTGGGCGCGTTATCAGGATTTCC
AGCTCCGTATCCGTAACGCCATTATCAAACGCCAGTCCCTTGATTTCATCATGGCCGGTTTTAACGGCGT
GAAGCGTGCCGAAACCTCTGACCGCAGCAGCAATCCGATGTTGCAGGATGTGGCGGTCGGCTGGCTGCAG
AAATACCGCAATGAAGCACCGGCGCGCGTGATGAGCAAGGTCACTGACGAGGAAGGCCGCACCACCTCTG
AGGTTATCCGCGTGGGTAAGGGCGGTGATTATGCCAGCCTTGATGCACTGGTGATGGATGCGACCAACAA
CCTGATTGAACCGTGGTATCAGGAAGACCCTGACCTTGTGGTGATTGTGGGGCGTCAGCTACTGGCGGAC
AAGTATTTCCCCATCGTCAACAAGGAGCAGGACAACAGCGAAATGCTGGCCGCTGACGTCATCATCAGCC
AGAAACGCATCGGTAACCTACCAGCGGTACGCGTCCCGTACTTCCCGGCGGATGCGATGCTCATCACGAA
GCTGGAAAACCTGTCCATCTACTACATGGATGACAGCCATCGCCGCGTGATTGAGGAAAACCCGAAACTC
GACCGCGTGGAGAACTACGAGTCAATGAACATTGATTACGTGGTGGAAGACTACGCCGCCGGTTGTCTGG
TGGAAAAAATCAAGGTCGGTGACTTCTCCACACCGGCTAAGGCGACCGCAGAGCCGGGAGCGTAACCGAT
GACGAGTCCCGCACAGCGCCACATGATGCGGGTCTCGGCAGCGATGACCGCGCAGCGGGAAGCCGCCCCG
CTGCGACATGCAACTGTCTATGAGCAGATGCTGGTTAAGCTCGCCGCAGACCAGCGCACACTGAAAGCGA
TTTACTCAAAAGAGCTGAAGGCCGCAAAAAAACGCGAACTGCTGCCGTTCTGGTTGCCGTGGGTGAACGG
CGTGCTGGAGCTGGGCAAAGGTGCACAGGATGACATTCTGATGACGGTCATGCTGTGGCGTCTGGATACC
GGCGATATTGCCGGTGCGCTGGAGATTGCCCGTTATGCCCTGAAGTACGGTCTGACCATGCCGGGTAAAC
ACCGCCGTACCCCGCCGTACATGTTCACCGAGGAGGTAGCGCTTGCGGCCATGCGCGCTCACGCTGCCGG
TGAGTCTGTGGATACCCGCCTGCTGACGGAGACCCTTGAACTGACCGCCACGGCTGACATGCCTGATGAA
GTGCGCGCAAAGCTGCACAAAATCACCGGTCTGTTTCTGCGTGACGGTGGTGATGCCGCCGGTGCGCTGG
CGCACCTGCAACGTGCGACACAGCTCGACTGTCAGGCAGGCGTCAAAAAAGAGATTGAACGACTGGAGCG
GGAGCTGAAACCGAAGCCGGAGCCGCAGCCCAAAGCGGCCACCCGCGCCCCGCGTAAGACCCGGAGCGTG
ACACCGGCAAAACGTGGACGCCCGAAAAAGAAAGCCAGTTAACAACCGAATGCGCCCCGCGCCAGGGCGG
CACGCCGGTCAGTGACGGTGAATCACCTGACACTGCACCGGCGTCCACCGCCCGACTTTTCAGAGGTAGT
CATGATGACGCTGATTATTCCGCGAAAGGAGGCTCCCGTGTCCGGTGAGGGTACGGTGGTCATCCCGCAA
CCGGCAGGCGACGAGCCGGTGATTAAAAACACGTTCTTTTTTCCCGATATCGACCCGAAGCGCGTCCGGG
AACGTATGCGCCTTGAGCAGACCGTCGCCCCCGCCCGTCTGCGTGAGGCCATCAAGTCAGGCATGGCTGA
AACGAATGCGGAGCTGTACGAGTACCGCGAACAGAAAATTGCCGCCGGTTTTACGCGTCTGGCTGACGTC
CCGGCGGACGATATCGACGGTGAAAGCATCAAGGTTTTTTACTACGAGCGCGCCGTGTGTGCGATGGCGA
CCGCGTCGCTTTATGAGCGTTATCGCGGTGTGGATGCCAGTGCGAAAGGCGACAAGAAGGCTGACAGCAT
TGACAGCACCATTGATGAGCTGTGGCGGGATATGCGCTGGGCGGTGGCGCGCATCCAGGGCAAGCCGCGC
TGCATCGTGAGTCAAATCTGATGAAGACCTTTGCGCTACAGGGCGACACGCTCGACGCCATTTGTGTCCG
CTATTACGGGCGCACTGAGGGCGTGGTTGAGACCGTGCTCGCCGCAAATCCGGGACTGGCTGAACTGGGG
GCGGTGCTGCCACACGGCACCGCCGTCGAACTGCCCGACGTTCAGACCGCGCCCGTGGCTGAAACTGTCA
ATCTGTGGGAGTAACGCATGACAGCAGAAGAAAAAAGCGTCCTGTCGCTTTTCATGATTGGGGTGCTGAT
TGTTGTCGGCAAGGTGCTTGCCGGTGGTGAACCTATCACCCCGCGTCTGTTTATCGGGCGCATGTTGCTC
GGTGGTTTTGTCTCGATGGTTGCCGGTGTTGTTCTGGTGCAGTTTCCTGACCTGTCACTGCCAGCGGTGT
GCGGCATCGGCTCCATGCTGGGTATCGCCGGTTATCAGGTGATTGAGATTGCCATTCAGCGCCGCTTTAA
GGGCAGGGGGAAACAGTAATGCCGGTAATTAACACGCATCAGAATATCGCCGCCTTTCTCGACATGCTGG
CCGTGTCCGAAGGGACGGCGAATCATCCACTGACGAAAAACCGGGGCTATGACGTGATAGTCACCGGACT
GGACGGGAAGCCGGAAATTTTCACCGACTACAGTGACCACCCGTTCGCACATGGCCGACCGGCGAAGGTG
TTTAACCGTCGCGGTGAAAAATCCACGGCCTCCGGTCGCTATCAGCAGCTTTACCTGTTCTGGCCGCATT
ACCGCAAACAGCTTGCCCTGCCGGATTTCAGTCCGTTGTCACAGGACAGACTCGCCATTCAGTTGATCCG
CGAACGCGGAGCACTGGATGACATCCGGGCGGGACGCATTGAGCGCGCCATTTCACGCTGTCGCAATATC
TGGGCGTCCCTGCCGGGTGCCGGTTACGGTCAGCGTGAGCATTCACTGGAAAAACTGGTCACCGTCTGGC
GTACCGCTGGCGGCGTACCGGCTTAAACGGAGTAAATACCATGAAGAAATTATCCCTTTCACTGATGCTG
AACGTGTCGCTGGCGCTGATGCTGGCACTGTCCCTGATTTACCCGCAGAGCGTGGCCGTCAATTTTGTCG
CTGCCTGGGCGATTCTGGCGACGGTTATCTGTGTGGTTGCCGGTGGTGTGGGCGTGTATGCCACTGAGTA
TGTGCTGGAACGCTACGGGCGGGAGCTGCCGCCGGAATCGCTGGCCGTGAAGATTGTCACGTCGCTGTTT
TTGCAGCCGGTGCCGTGGCGCAGACGGGCGGCGGCTCTGGTAGTGGTGGTGGCGACGTTTATCTCGCTGG
TCGCTGCCGGGTGGATTTTTACCGCGCTGATTTATCTTGTGGTGTCGCTGTTTTTCCGGCTGATACGTAA
AGCCTGTCGTCAGCGTCTTGAGGGGCGGGAACCATGTCAAGGCTGATGATTGTGCTGGTCGTGTTGTTAT
CGCTGGCGGTGGCCGGTCTGTTTCTGGTGAAACACAAAAATGCCAGCCTGCGCGCCTCGCTGGACAGGGC
GAACAACGTCGCCAGCGGTCAGCAGACGACCATCACCATGCTGAAAAATCAGCTTCATGTTGCGCTCACC
AGGGCAGATAAAAACGAGCTGGCGCAGGTGGCACTGCGTCAGGAACTGGAGAACGCCGCGAAACGTGAAG
CACAGCGCGAGAAAACCATCACGAGGTTACTTAATGAGAACGAAGATTTTCGCCGCTGGTACGGTGCTGA
CCTGCCTGATGCTGTGCGCCGGTTGCACCAGCGCCCCGCCTGCACCGACGCCAGTGATTGTCCCCAACGC
ATGCCCGAAAGTGAGCCTTTGCCCGATGCCGGGCAGTGACCCGCAGACGAACGGCGATTTAAGTGCCGAT
ATCCGGCAGCTTGAGAACGCGCTGGCACGCTGTGCCAGCCAGGTAAAAATGATTAAACACTGTCAGGACG
AAAACGATGCTCAAACCCGACAGCCTGCGCAGGGCGCTGACTGATGCCGTCACGGTGCTGAAAACTAACC
CCGATATGCTGCGGATATTCGTGGATAACGGGAGTATTGCCTCCACACTGGCGGCGTCGCTGTCATTCGA
AAAGCGTTACACGCTCAATGTGATTGTGACCGACTTTACCGGTGATTTTGACCTGCTCATTGTGCCGGTG
CTGGCGTGGCTGCGGGAAAATCAGCCCGACATCATGACCACCGACGAAGGCCAGAAAAAGGGCTTCACGT
TTTATGCAGACATCAACAATGACAGCAGCTTTGATATCAGTATCAGCCTGATGCTGACCGAGCGCACGCT
GGTCAGTGAGGTGGACGGCGCACTGCATGTGAAGAATATCTCGGAACCCCCGCCGCCGGAGCCGGTCACC
CGCCCGATGGAGCTGTATATCAATGGCGAACTGGTGAGTAAGTGGGATGAATGAGTTTAAGCGTTTTGAA
GACCGGCTGACCGGACTGATTGAATCGCTGTCACCGTCAGGGCGTCGGCGACTGAGTGCCGAACTGGCGA
AACGTCTGCGGCAGAGTCAGCAGCGTCGGGTGATGGCACAGAAAGCCCCGGACGGCACACCCTACGCGCC
ACGCCAGCAGCAGAGCGTCAGAAAAAAGACCGGTCGCGTTAAGCGAAAAATGTTTGCGAAACTTATTACC
AGTCGTTTTTTGCATATCCGTGCCAGCCCGGAGCAGGCATCAATGGAATTTTACGGCGGGAAGTCGCCGA
AAATCGCCAGTGTGCATCAGTTTGGTCTGTCGGAAGAAAACCGGAAAGACGGTAAGAAAATTGATTATCC
GGCGCGTCCCCTGCTCGGCTTTACCGGTGAGGATGTGCAGATGATTGAAGAGATTATCCTGGCTCACCTT
GAGCGTTAGTTTTATCCAGGCAGAGGCTGATGCGCAATTAAACATTGAGCGGCCATGCTGGTCGCTCAAT
GTTTAGAGGTTTATGAGTGATTTTTATTTGATGCTTTGTATTCTAAAACCTTCTTATTGGCGTAAAAGAA
TTTTGTATATGACAGGAATATAACCAGACCTGAAGTGAAATAGACGAGGGATAGTATTAATAATGCTTTT
TTGTGACTGTTATTATCTTTAATCTCCTGGCTTAACCATTCGGAGTCCTCCTCGTTTAGCTGTAAGAGCT
TATTGCAGGCGATCTCAGGAAGTGTGTCTTTTATAAATACGTTTTGCAGTCTCTTGCAATCGGCAAGGCT
ATAAGTTTTATTAAATTCAACTGCTTTATTTTTGAAGGATAAAAGAACTTTGTCACTATAAACATAGTAC
ATCATGTTTTTATATGGTATGCCTGTGGCATCCCTTACTATAACGGATTGTTCGTTGTGTATGTAACATG
CGAGGAGAATGTAAAAAATACTGGCCAGAATTACAATTATTGTTTTAATTATGTGTGGTGGTTTTGTTAT
GTCACCCCAGATACGAGTAAGGAAAAAATACGATGTTTTTAGTTTTCCATCAATCAGTCCCTGCTGTATC
ATTCTCACATTTTCAATGCCTGATACATTGATTCCGTTAATTATTTTAAATAGTTGAATGTCGCGCCACT
CGCGGTCAAGTCTTTTTAATTTTTTGTCTGAATATCCAAAATTGAAATAATGTGCAATAAGCCTCATAAG
GTTACTTTTACCAAAGCTAAAAAATGCTAATACTGCAAAGCTACAAAGGAAAAAAACGATTAGCCCCCAC
ACATTAGTCACATTATAGCTGACCATTACGCTCTCCTTGAATGTTGTCTGGTAGTTCTACAAATGAATCC
AGATAGCATAACTTTTATATATTGTGCAATCTCACATGCATGAACACTCTCGCAAATATTCAGGAACTCG
CGCGCGCACTGCGCAACATGATTCGCACTGGCATTATCGTCGAAACCGACCTTAACGCCGGTCGCTGCCG
CGTGCAGACCGGCGGCATGTGCACCGACTGGCTTCAGTGGCTGACCCATCGCGCAGGACGTTCGCGCACA
TGGTGGGCACCTTCCGTGGGGGAACAGGTGCTGATTCTGGCCGTGGGTGGTGAACTCGACACGGCGTTCG
TTCTGCCGGGGATTTATTCCGGCGATAACCCCTCGCCGTCTGTGTCGGCGGATGCCCTGCATATCCGTTT
CCCTGACGGGGCGGTGATTGAATATGAACCCGAAACCAGTGCACTCACGGTAAGCGGAATTAAAACGGCC
AGCGTGACGGCTTCCGGTTCTGTTACTGCCACGGTGCCGGTGGTCATGGTGAAAGCATCAACCCGCGTCA
CCCTGGACACCCCGGAGGTGGTCTGCACCAACAGGCTGATTACCGGCACGCTGGAAGTGCAGAAAGGCGG
GACGATGCGCGGCAACATTGAACACACCGGCGGTGAACTCTCATCAAACGGTAAGGTACTGCATACCCAT
AAACACCCCGGCGACAGCGGCGGCACAACCGGGAGTCCTTTATGACAGCGCGTTATCTCGGAATGAATCG
CAGTGATGGCCTGACTGTCACTGACCTTGAGCATATCAGCCAGAGTATCGGCGATATCCTGCGCACACCG
GTCGGCTCACGGGTGATGCGTCGTGATTACGGCTCGTTGCTGGCGTCAATGATTGACCAGCCGCAGACCC
CGGCGCTTGAGTTGCAGATTAAAGTCGCCTGTTACATGGCAGTGCTGAAATGGGAACCCCGCGTCACCCT
GTCATCCGTCACCACGGCGCGCAGTTTTGACGGGCGAATGACGGTCACGTTAACCGGCCAGCACAACGAC
ACCGGCCAGCCACTTTCATTAACCATCCCTGTGAGTTGAAACCATGCCGATTATCGACCTGAACCAGCTA
CCCGCACCGGATGTGGTCGAGGAGCTGGACTTTGAAAGCATTCTCGCTGAACGCAAGGCGACACTGATTT
CCCTTTACCCGGAAGATCAGCAGGAGGCGGTCGCCCGTACCCTGACACTGGAATCTGAGCCTCTCGTCAA
ACTGCTGGAAGAAAATGCTTATCGTGAGCTTATCTGGCGTCAGCGTGTGAATGAGGCCGCACGGGCGGTG
ATGCTGGCCTGTGCCGCCGGTAATGACCTTGATGTGATTGGTGCCAATTACAACACCACGCGCCTGACTA
TCACCCCGGCAGATGATTCGACCATCCCGCCGACACCGGCAGTGATGGAATCTGACACCGATTATCGTCT
GCGTATTCAGCAGGCTTTTGAGGGCTTAAGCGTCGCCGGGTCAGTGGGAGCCTATCAGTATCATGGTCGC
AGTGCTGACGGGCGTGTCGCGGATATTTCTGTCACCAGTCCGTCTCCGGCCTGTGTCACCATCTCTGTGC
TGTCACGTGAAAATAACGGCGTCGCATCCGAAGACCTGCTGGCTGTGGTGCGTAACGCCCTTAATGGCGA
GGACGTCAGGCCGGTGGCCGACCGCGTGACCGTGCAGTCTGCCGCCATCGTTGAATACCAGATAAACGCC
ACGCTTTACCTTTACCCTGGTCCCGAAAGCGAACCCATCCGCGCTGCCGCTGTGAAAAAGCTGGAAGCGT
ATATCACGGCACAGCACCGGCTGGGGCGCGACATCCGTCTGTCTGCCATTTATGCCGCTTTGCATGTGGA
AGGTGTGCAGCGTGTCGAACTGGCTGCACCACTGGCCGACATCGTGCTCAACAGTACGCAGGCGTCTTTC
TGTACCGAATACCGCGTCGTGACCGGAGGCTCGGATGAGTGATTCGCGACTGCTGCCGACCGGCTCATCA
CCGCTTGAGGTCGCCGCCGCAAAAGCCTGTGCGGAAATTGAAAAAACGCCGGTCAGTATTCGTGAACTGT
GGAACCCGGACACCTGTCCGGCAAATCTGCTGCCGTGGCTGGCGTGGGCGTTTTCGGTCGACAGGTGGGA
TGAAAAGTGGCCGGAAGCGACAAAACGCGCCGTTATCCGCGATGCCTATTTCATCCACTGTCATAAGGGC
ACGATAGGTGCAATCCGGCGTGTGGTGGAGCCGCTCGGCTATCTCATCAACGTGACGGAGTGGTGGGAAA
ACAGTGACCCGCCCGGCACCTTCCGGCTTGATATTGGTGTACTGGAAAGCGGTATCACAGAGGCAATGTA
TCAGGAAATGGAACGGCTGATTGCTGATGCCAAACCTGCAAGCCGTCACCTTATTGGCCTGAACATTACC
CGGGACATTCCCGGCTATCTGTTCGCCGGTGGTGTGGCTTACGACGGCGATGTAATTACGGTTTACCCCG
GATAAGTGAGGAATAATGAGCATAAAATTCAGAACCGTTATCACCACTGCCGGTGCAGCAAAGCTGGCAG
CGGCAACCGCGCCGGGAGGGCGGAAGGTCAACATTACCACGATGGCCGTCGGGGATGGCGGTGGTAAATT
GCCTGTCCCGGATGCCGGACAGACCGGGCTTATCCATGAAGTCTGGCGACATGCGCTGAACAAAATCAGC
CAGGACAAACGAAACAGTAATTATATTATCGCCGAGCTGGTTATTCCGCCGGAGGTGGGCGGTTTCTGGA
TGCGTGAGCTTGGCCTGTACGATGATGCGGGAACGTTAATTGCCGTGGCGAACATGGCCGAAAGCTATAA
GCCAGCCCTTGCCGAAGGCTCAGGACGTTCGCAGACCTGTCGCATGGTCATCATCGTCAGCAGTGTGGCC
TCAGTGGAGCTGACCATTGACACCACAACGGTGATGGCGACGCAGGATTACGTTGATGACAAAATTGCAG
AGCACGAACAGTCACGACGTCACCCGGACGCCTCGCTGACAGCAAAAGGTTTTACTCAGTTAAGCAGTGC
GACCAACAGCACGTCTGAAACACTGGCCGCAACGCCGAAAGCGGTAAAGGCCGCGTATGACCTGGCTAAC
GGGAAATATACCGCACAGGACGCCACCACAGCGCGAAAAGGCCTTGTCCAGCTTAGTAGCGCCACCAACA
GCACGTCTGAAACGCTCGCCGCAACACCAAAAGCCGTTAAGACGGTAATGGATGAAACGAACAAAAAAGC
GCCATTAAACAGCCCTGCACTGACCGGAACGCCAACGACGCCAACTGCGCGACAGGGAACGAATAATACT
CAGATCGCAAACACGGCTTTCGTTATGGCCGCGATTGCCGCCCTTGTAGACTCGTCGCCTGACGCACTGA
ATACGCTGAACGAGCTGGCGGCGGCGCTGGGCAATGACCCGAATTTTGCTACCACCATGACTAATGCGCT
TGCGGGTAAGCAACCGAAAGATGCTACCCTGACGGCGCTGGCGGGGCTTGCTACTGCGGCAGACAGGTTT
CCGTATTTTACGGGGAATGATGTTGCCAGCCTGGCGACCCTGACAAAAGTCGGGCGGGATATTCTGGCTA
AATCGACCGTTGCCGCCGTTATCGAATATCTCGGTTTACAGGAAACGGTAAACCGAGCCGGGAACGCCGT
GCAAAAAAATGGCGATACCTTGTCCGGTGGACTTACTTTTGAAAACGACTCAATCCTTGCCTGGATTCGA
AATACTGACTGGGCGAAGATTGGATTTAAAAATGATGCCGATGGTGACACTGATTCATACATGTGGTTTG
AAACGGGGGATAACGGCAATGAATATTTCAAATGGAGAAGCCGCCAGAGTACCACAACAAAAGACCTGAT
GACGTTGAAATGGGATGCACTAAATATTCTTGTTAATGCCGTCATTAATGGCTGTTTTGGAGTTGGTACG
ACGAATGCACTAGGTGGTAGCTCTATTGTTCTTGGTGATAATGATACCGGATTTAAACAGAATGGAGACG
GTATTCTTGATGTTTATGCTAACAGTCAGCGTGTATTCCGTTTTCAGAATGGAGTGGCTATTGCTTTTAA
AAATATTCAGGCAGGTGATAGTAAAAAGTTCTCGCTATCCAGCTCTAATACATCCACGAAGAATATTACC
TTTAATTTATGGGGTGCTTCCACCCGTCCAGTGGTTGCAGAGTTAGGCGATGAGGCCGGATGGCATTTCT
ATAGCCAGCGAAATACAGATAACTCGGTAATATTTGCTGTTAACGGTCAGATGCAACCCAGCAACTGGGG
AAATTTTGATTCCCGCTATGTGAAAGATGTTCGCCTGGGTACGCGAGTTGTTCAATTGATGGCGCGAGGT
GGTCGTTATGAAAAAGCCGGACACACGATTACCGGATTAAGAATCATTGGTGAAGTAGATGGCGATGATG
AAGCCATCTTCAGGCCGATACAAAAATACATCAATGGCACATGGTATAACGTTGCGCAGGTGTAAGTTAT
GCAGCATTTAAAGAACATTAAGTCAGGTAATCCAAAAACAAAAGAGCAATATCAGCTAACAAAGAATTTT
GATGTTATCTGGTTATGGTCCGAAGACGGAAAAAACTGGTATGAGGAAGTGAAGAACTTTCAGCCAGACA
CAATAAAGATTGTTTACGATGAAAATAATATTATTGTCGCTATCACCAGAGATGCTTCAACGCTTAATCC
TGAAGGTTTTAGCGTTGTTGAGGTTCCTGATATTACCTCCAACCGACGTGCTGACGACTCAGGTAAATGG
ATGTTTAAGGATGGTGCTGTGGTTAAACGGATTTATACGGCAGATGAACAGCAACAACAGGCAGAATCAC
AAAAGGCCGCGTTACTTTCCGAAGCGGAAAACGTTATTCAGCCACTGGAACGCGCTGTCAGGCTGAATAT
GGCGACGGATGAGGAACGTGCACGACTGGAGTCATGGGAACGTTACAGCGTTCTGGTCAGCCGTGTGGAT
CCTGCAAATCCTGAATGGCCGGAAATGCCGCAATAAGTTGTATGACCTCTGTTGTGAACTTACATATCTA
TGGCACAGAGTAAAGCCTAATCTGAAGTCCACTCTGTGCCAAAAGCGGACCTTATAAACAAGAACAATGG
TCATATCAGTGTGTTTTGATTGCATAGCTAACGTGCGTCTTCCTGTACAGAATCATAAGATGATAGGGCA
TAGGAGATGATTATTATCGCGTGTTTTAAAAATAGCTTTCTGCATCAAGTGTCACTTGCGAAGAGGTATT
GGCGCTATGATTGGCATCACTCAGTTCAGATAATATTTTAAATATTTGGTAAATGTTCAGATTACACAAT
TCGGTCTGCGTCCCGTTAAAATTATCTACTATTAGTTATTACTATGAGGTGAATGGCAAGTGTTTTCCAC
TCGCCATTTTTGTTTTTTATTTTTTTAAAGCCTTTCCGACGTTTAAGGATTTTGCCAAGCCATAAAATAT
TTGATATTTCATTCCTGTTTTTATTTTTGGTGAGATATTTGCGTAACTTCTTTCTCTAAAACACCAACGT
ATAAACCTATTATTATCTTCGGTTGTTTCTATATAGCATATTACATTGAGACCAAAAAGAAACTGAAGGA
AGTCATTTGCAGTTGTCATGAATTTTGGTTTTGTTGTGGAAATGGAACTAATATGAGTTTCAAGTTGTTT
ATATGCTAAGAGGTATTCAGCGTAATCAAAAGTATCTTTTCCAGAGAGGAATTCAAAGAACTTTAAAAAA
ATCTCATAATGTTCACTTCCATAATAAAATGATAAATGATCTTTTATTTCTCCAAGTAAATAGTTAGAGT
AATCTCTTTGCATGCTAGGACTTTCAAAGTCATCTAGACTAAATTGATTTTTCCCATCATCACCGCTGGC
GTGTGATTTGATAATTTCGAGCATCCGTAATATATCTCTTGGGCGATAATATGACCAGCGAAGGAAATTA
ATAAATGATGTGGGGTGGTTATAATTATCATGGACGTTGGGTGAATCCCAAGGGAAATAATGGTCCCATG
CCTGTCCCTTTTTAAGGGCCATGTCTTGCTGAGTCCTAAGCAGATGATCTAATACCTCAAATAATTGAGA
GCTACGGTGGTTAACATATTCTGTCCGCCAGTCCAAGAATACTGAATTATCTCTGATTTTTGCGTTTTGA
TTTTGTAATCCTATGGATTCAAATATATCTGGCCTGATCAAGAGAACGGCCTTCATTCTCCCTTTTCCTC
CCTTTATACTTGGGAAGAAATCGTTGTTAATCTCCCAGACTGCGTGAGCTAATCCTTTTATACATTCTAG
ATAATCATCGTATGGAATTGAGGAAGGGCGGATATCAATACCATCGATAAATAAAATATGATTTTGAGAT
AAACGTATTTGGCTAAAGGCCTCTTCAAATTTTTTTTGTATATAAAATAAATTTATCTGAAATCTGCTCT
CAGAAAAAGATAAAGACTCTCTTTCTTCACCTTTTAAGGTTGCATGCTTATGAAGTAGTTCGGCTGCAAC
TTTTGACTCTTGAACAAAACTGAGGGCTTGAATTATTTCTGGTGAAAATGCCTTAAGATAATACTCATCT
ATTGCATCATTAAGTGATGAGAATTTTGAATAATTTAGTAACTTTGAAATTTTCCCTTCTTTATCTAATA
CTTGTTTTGATATTAATAAATATAGAATAACTTTCCATATGCCAGAGAAGTCAGACAAATTTAAATGCTT
TTCAGATTTAAGAGTGATAAATTTTTGATATTCTGTCTCTCTTATATATTTAGTTGTAGCTAGCGTATTG
TTAATATTGTTATTTGAGAGATAGATAGAGTATGCGGTTTTACCAGTACCTTTCTCTCCTACAAGAAACG
ATATATTTGGTTCACATAATCTAGATAGGTGATTATCACGTATGAACACTTTGTTAAGTAATTCTTTATT
CTCCCTTCTCTTATAATTTTCAGCATCAGCATAGCCAAGAGTTAGATCTTTGATTGGTATCATTATTACC
TCAACTAAAGCAATTGAAAAACATATGGTTATAAAAACATAGCGCTGCTCTGTCGCATATTGTGGATATC
AACATATGAAATGTAAAGGAACTATTTGTGGATGAATGAACCGAATCGCTGTAGCTTCGGTAGTCATCTT
TCAGACTTGTATAAATGAACAACTTCCGCTTCTCGCTCAAAGGAAACTGTCAGATTTGATAGCTTTTGGG
CTATGTAAACTGTCAGTCGGAAAATGAGTGAGTACAAATCAGGGCAGGTGAGCGAATTGCCCGCCTTTTC
TTTACCGGTGGTTGTGCTGTCGATTAGCCAACCGGGACAAATAGCCTGACATCTCCGGCGCAACTGAAAA
TACCACTCACCCATTAACCACGGAGTTAAACGGATGAGTGACTATCATCACGGCGTGCAGGTGCTGGAGA
TTAACGAGGGCACCCGCGTCATTTCCACCGTATCCACGGCCATTGTCGGCATGGTCTGCACGGCCAGCGA
TGCAGATGCGGAAACCTTCCCCCTCAATAAACCTGTGCTGATTACCAATGTGCAGAGCGCAATTTCAAAG
GCCGGTAAAAAAGGCACGCTGGCGGCATCGTTGCAGGCCATCGCTGACCAGTCAAAACCGGTCACCGTTG
TCATGCGCGTGGAAGACGGCACCGGTGATGACGAGGAAACGAAACTCGCGCAGACCGTTTCCAATATCAT
CGGCACCACCGATGAAAACGGTCAGTACACCGGACTAAAAGCCATGCTGGCGGCGGAGTCGGTAACCGGT
GTTAAACCGCGTATTCTCGGCGTGCCGGGACTGGATACCAAAGAGGTGGCTGTTGCACTGGCATCAGTCT
GTCAGAAGCTGCGTGCTTTCGGGTATATCAGCGCATGGGGCTGTAAAACCATTTCCGAGGTGAAAGCCTA
TCGTCAGAATTTCAGCCAGCGTGAGCTGATGGTCATCTGGCCGGATTTCCTCGCATGGGATACGGTCACC
AGTACCACCGCCACCGCGTATGCCACCGCCCGTGCGCTGGGGCTGCGCGCTAAAATCGACCAGGAGCAGG
GCTGGCATAAAACGCTGTCCAATGTCGGGGTGAACGGTGTTACCGGCATCAGCGCATCTGTATTCTGGGA
TTTGCAGGAGTCCGGCACCGATGCTGACCTGCTTAACGAGTCAGGCGTCACTACGCTGATTCGCCGCGAC
GGTTTCCGCTTCTGGGGTAACCGTACCTGCTCTGATGACCCGCTGTTCCTCTTTGAAAACTACACCCGCA
CCGCGCAGGTGCTGGCCGACACGATGGCTGAGGCGCACATGTGGGCGGTGGACAAGCCCATCACTGCAAC
GCTGATTCGCGACATCGTTGACGGCATCAATGCCAAATTCCGTGAGCTGAAAACAAACGGCTATATCGTG
GATGCGACCTGCTGGTTCAGCGAAGAATCCAACGATGCGGAAACCCTCAAGGCCGGAAAACTGTATATCG
ACTACGACTATACACCGGTGCCTCCTCTCGAAAACCTGACCCTGCGCCAGCGTATTACCGATAAATACCT
GGCAAATCTGGTCACCTCGGTTAACAGCAATTAAGGAGCCTGACCGATGGCAATGCCGCGCAAACTCAAG
TTAATGAACGTCTTTCTGAACGGCTACAGCTATCAGGGCGTTGCAAAGTCCGTCACGCTGCCAAAACTGA
CCCGTAAGCTCGAAAACTATCGCGGTGCGGGGATGAACGGCAGCGCACCGGTAGACCTCGGCCTTGATGA
CGATGCGCTGTCAATGGAGTGGTCGCTCGGTGGCTTCCCGGATTCGGTTATCTGGGAGCTTTACGCCGCA
ACCGGTGTGGATGCCGTGCCGATTCGTTTTGCAGGCTCTTACCAGCGCGACGATACCGGCGAAACGGTGG
CCGTCGAAGTGGTCATGCGTGGACGTCAGAAAGAAATCGACACCGGCGAGGGTAAACAGGGAGAAGACAC
TGAGTCGAAAATCTCCGTGGTCTGCACCTATTTCCGGCTGACGATGGACGGTAAGGAGCTGGTCGAAATT
GACACCATCAACATGATTGAGAAGGTGAACGGCGTCGATCGGCTGGAGCAACACCGCCGCAATATCGGCC
TGTGATTTTCATCCGGTCAGCCTGGCTGGCCGGTTAACCCTGATTCAGAAGTGAGAAAACCATGAACAAA
GAAAATGTCATTACCCTGGACAATCCGGTCAAACGTGGTGAGCAGGTTATCGAACAGGTCACGCTGATGA
AACCCAGTGCCGGGACGCTACGCGGTGTCAGTCTGGCTGCGGTTGCAAACTCCGAAGTCGATGCACTGAT
TAAGGTGCTGCCGCGCATGACGGCACCGATGCTGACCGAGCAGGAAGTCGCCGCGCTGGAACTGCCTGAC
CTTGTGGCGCTGGCCGGTAAGGTGGTCGGTTTTTTGTCGCCGAACTCGGTGCAGTGACGTTTCCGAAAAA
TCTCTCGGTCGATGACCTGATGGCGGATGTGGCAGTGATATTTCACTGGCCGCCATCAGAACTGTATCCC
ATGAGCCTGACCGAACTCATCACATGGCGCGAAAAGGCGCTCCGGCGAAGCGGAAACACGAATGAGTAAC
AATGTAAAATTACAGGTATTGCTCAGGGCTGTTGACCAGGCATCCCGCCCGTTTAAATCCATCCGCACAG
CGAGCAAGTCGCTGTCGGGGGATATCCGGGAAACACAAAAATCACTGCGCGAGCTGAACGGTCACGCATC
CCGTATTGAGGGATTCCGCAAGACCAGTGCACAGCTCGCCGTGACTGGTCATGCACTTGAAAAGGCACGG
CAGGAGGCCGAAGCCCTTGCCACACAGTTTAAAAACACCGAACGTCCGACCCGTGCTCAGGCGAAAGTCC
TGGAATCCGCAAAGCGTGCGGCGGAGGACTTACAGGCGAAATATAACCGCCTGACAGATTCCGTTAAACG
CCAGCAGCGGGAACTGGCCGCTGTGGGAATTAATACCCGCAATCTTGCACATGATGAGCAGGGACTGAAA
AACCGTATCAGTGAAACCACCGCACAGCTTAACCGTCAGCGTGATGCGCTGGTGCGTGTCAGTGCGCAAC
AGGCAAAACTTAACGCAGTAAAACAGCGTTATCAGGCCGGAAAGGAACTGGCCGGAAATATGGCCTCAGT
GGGCGCTGCCGGTGTGGGGATTGCGGCGGCGGGAACGATGGCCGGTGTTAAGCTACTGATGCCCGGTTAT
GAGTTTGCGCAGAAAAACTCAGAATTACAGGCTGTGATCGGAGTGGCAAAAGACTCCGCCGAAATGGCCG
CACTCCGCAAGCAGGCGCGCCAGCTCGGCGACAATACCGCCGCCTCGGCAGATGATGCAGCCGGTGCGCA
GATTATTATTGCGAAAGCCGGTGGGGATGTTGATGCCATTCAGGCGGCAACGCCGGTCACGCTGAACATG
GCGCTGGCGAACCGTCGCACAATGGAAGAAAACGCCGCCCTGCTGATGGGGATGAAATCCGCCTTTCAGC
TTTCAAACGATAAGGTCGCTCATATCGGGGATGTTCTCTCCATGACGATGAACAAAACCGCCGCCGATTT
TGACGGCATGAGCGATGCGCTGACCTATGCCGCACCTGTGGCAAAAAATGCCGGTGTCAGCATTGAAGAA
ACCGCCGCAATGGTCGGGGCGCTGCATGATGCAAAAATCACAGGCTCAATGGCGGGGACGGGAAGCCGTG
CCGTGTTAAGCCGCCTGCAGGCACCGACGGGAAAAGCATGGGATGCACTCAAAGAGCTTGGAGTGAAAAC
CTCAGACAGCAAAGGAAACACCCGGCCAATATTTACCATTCTGAAAGAAATGCAGGCCAGTTTTGAGAAA
AACCGGCTCGGTACTGCCCAGCAGGCTGAATACATGAAAACTATTTTCGGGGAGGAGGCCAGCTCAGCCG
CTGCCGTGCTGATGACTGCCGCCTCAACCGGAAAGCTGGACAAACTGACCGCTGCGTTTAAAGCCTCAGA
CGGGAAGACCGCCGAGCTGGTAAATATCATGCAGGACAACCTAGGCGGTGACTTTAAAGCGTTTCAGTCC
GCTTATGAGGCGGTGGGGACTGACCTGTTTGACCAGCAGGAAGGCGCGCTGCGTAAGCTCACGCAGACGG
CCACAAAGTATGTGTTAAAACTCGACGGCTGGATACAGAAAAACAAATCACTGGCGTCAACCATCGGCAT
CATTGCCGGCGGTGCACTGGCGCTTACTGGCATCATCGGTGCCATTGGCCTCGTAGCCTGGCCGGTTATC
ACCGGCATCAATGCCATCATCGCGGCAGCAGGCGCAATGGGGGCAGTCTTCACGACGGTTGGCAGTGCTG
TTATGACCGCCATCGGGGCTATTAGCTGGCCGGTTGTGGCCGTGGTGGCTGCCATTGTCGCCGGTGCGTT
GCTTATCCGTAAATACTGGGAGCCTGTCAGCGCATTCTTTGGTGGTGTGGTTGAAGGGCTGAAAGCGGCA
TTTGCGCCGGTGGGGGAACTGTTCACGCCACTTAAACCGGTTTTTGACTGGCTGGGCGAAAAGTTACAGG
CCGCGTGGCAGTGGTTTAAAAACCTGATTGCCCCGGTCAAAGCCACCCAGGACACCCTGAACCGTTGCCG
TGACACGGGCGTCATGTTCGGGCAGGCACTGGCTGACGCGTTGATGCTGCCGCTTAATGCGTTCAACAAA
CTGCGCAGTGGTATTGACTGGGTACTGGAAAAACTCGGTGTTATCAACAAAGAGTCAGACACACTTGACC
AGACCGCCGCCAGAACTCATACCGCCACGTATGGTACCGGTGACTATATTCCGGCGACCAGCTCTTATGC
AGGCTATCAGGCTTATCAGCCGGTCACGGCACCGGCTGGCCGCTCTTATGTAGACCAGAGTAAAAACGAA
TATCACATCAGCCTGACGGGGGGGACTGCGCCGGGGACACAGCTTGACCGCCAGTTACAGGATGCGCTCG
AAAAATACGAGCGGGATAAACGTGCGCGCGCCCGTGCCAGCATGATGCATGACGGTTAAGGAGGTGACGA
AAAATGATGCTCGCGTTAGGTATGTTTGTTTTTATGCGCCAGACGCTGCCACACCAGACCATGCAGCGTG
AATCAGATTATCGCTGGCCGTCAAATTCCCGTATCGGTAAACGGGATGCCTTTCAGTTTCTCGGTGTGGG
TGAGGAAAACATCACGCTGGCCGGTGTGCTTTATCCCGAACTGACCGGCGGCAAGCTGACGATGACCACG
CTCAGGCTGATGGCAGAGGAGGGGCGGGCGTGGCCGTTGCTGGATGGCACCGGCATGATTTACGGCATGT
ATGTCATCAGCAGGGTGAGTGAAACAGGGAGTATTTTCTTTGCAGACGGCACACCCCGGAAAATTGATTT
TACGCTGTCACTCACCCGCGTTGATGAATCACTGGCCGCGCTTTATGGCGATATCGGTAAACAGGCGGAA
TCGCTCATCGGTAAGGCCGGCAGTATGGCGACCAGATTCACAGGTATGACGGGGGCGGGATAATGCTGGA
TGCGCTGACATTTGATGCAGGCAGTACGCTGACGCCGGATTACATGCTGATGCTCGACAGCAGGGATATT
ACCGGCAATATCAGCGACCGTCTGATGAGCATGACCCTGACGGATAACCGGGGCTTTGAGGCTGACCAGC
TTGATATTGAACTGAACGATGCCGACGGGCAGGTCGGGCTGCCGGTTCGTGGCGCTGTCCTGACGGTGTA
TATCGGCTGGAAAGGTTTTGCCCTGGTATGCAAAGGGAAATTTACCGTTGATGAGGTTGAACACCGGGGC
GCACCGGATGTAGTCACCATCCGCGCCCGGAGTGCAGATTTTCGCGGGACGCTCAATTCCCGCCGGGAAG
GCTCCTGGCATGACACCACGCTCGGTGCGATTGTTAAGGCGATAGCCACCCGTAACAGGCTGGAAGCCAG
TGTCGCTCCGTCACTGGCCGGAATAAAAATTCCACACATCGACCAGTCGCAGGAGTCTGATGCGAAATTC
CTGACCCGTCTTGCAGAACGCAACGGCGGTGAGGTGTCGGTAAAAATGGGAAAACTGTTGTTTCTCAAAG
CGGGGCAGGGAGTGACGGCCAGCGGTAAAAAAATCCCGCAGGTCACCATAACCCGCAGCGACGGCGACCG
CCATCATTTTGCGATTGCTGACCGTGGAGCCTACACCGGTGTAACGGCAAAATGGCTACACACTAAAGAC
CCGAAGCCGCAAAAGCAGAAGGTAAAACTGAAACGCAAAAAGAAAGAGAAACACCTGCGCGCACTGGAGC
ACCCGAAAGCGAAACCGGTCAGGCAGAAGAAAGCGCCTAAAGTACCGGAAGCGCGTGAAGGTGAATACAT
GGCCGGTGAGGCTGACAACGTTTTTGCCCTGACCACGGTATATGCCACGAAAGCGCAGGCCATGCGCGCC
GCTCAGGCGAAGTGGGATAAACTGCAACGGGGCGTTGCGGAGTTCTCTATCAGCCTGGCTACCGGTCGGG
CAGATATTTACACGGAAACACCGGTCAAAGTGTCTGGCTTTAAGCGCGTCATAGACGAGCAGGACTGGAC
AATCACTAAGGTGACACATTTTCTGAATAATAGCGGCTTCACGACGTCCTTAGAGCTTGAGGTCAGGCTT
TCTGATGTGGAGTACGAAACAGAAGATGATGAGTGATGTTTTTGTTTTATCTGTTTGTTTTGTAAGGATA
AATTAACTAAAATGGCACCATCAACAAAACCGGAAGAGGTGCTCGCGATGTTTCATTGTCCTTTATGCCA
GCATGCCGCACATGCGCGTACAAGTCGCTATATCACTGACACGACAAAAGAGCGTTATCATCAGTGCCAG
AACGTGAATTGCAGCGCCACGTTCATCACTTATGAGTCGGTACAGCGATACATCGTGAAGCCGGGAGAAG
TCCACGCCGTAAGGCCGCACCCGTTGCCATCAGGGCAGCAAATTATGTGGATGTAATTACAAACAGAAAG
CCCCTCAGTCGAGGGGCTTTTTTGTCGATGTGGTCAATGTGTGGACGTGACCAGAAATAAATCCTTTTAT
TTCAATTTATTGTACGTAAAAAATAAGCCCGTGTAAG
